>Addgene plasmid #97000 | pEAHISMRSAMVAK | addgene full sequence | sequence record 183100 | Addgene NGS Result
TGGCGAATGGG
[124 nt withheld, positions 12-135]
C
[91 nt withheld, positions 137-227]
A
[49 nt withheld, positions 229-277]
CCTTTGACGTTGGAGTCCACGTTCTTT
[37 nt withheld, positions 305-341]
ACCCTATCTCGGTCTATTCTTTTGATTTATAAGGGATTTTGCCGATTTCGGCCTATTGGTTAAAAAATGA
GCTGATTTAACAAAAATTTAACGCGAATTTTAACAAAATATTAACGCTTACAATTTAGGTGGCACTTTTC
GGGGAAATGTGCGCGGAACCCCTATTTGTTTATTTTTCTAAATACATTCAAATATGTATCCGCTCATGAG
ACAATAACCCTGATAAATGCTTCAATAATATTGAAAAAGGAAGAGTATGAGTATTCAACATTTCCGTGTC
GCCCTTATTCCCTTTTTTGCGGCATTTTGCCTTCCTGTTTTTGCTCACCCAGAAACGCTGGTGAAAGTAA
AAGATGCTGAAGATCAGTTGGGTGCACGAGTGGGTTACATCGAACTGGATCTCAACAGCGGTAAGATCCT
TGAGAGTTTTCGCCCCGAAGAACGTTTTCCAATGATGAGCACTTTTAAAGTTCTGCTATGTGGCGCGGTA
TTATCCCGTATTGACGCCGGGCAAGAGCAACTCGGTCGCCGCATACACTATTCTCAGAATGACTTGGTTG
AGTACTCACCAGTCACAGAAAAGCATCTTACGGATGGCATGACAGTAAGAGAATTATGCAGTGCTGCCAT
AACCATGAGTGATAACACTGCGGCCAACTTACTTCTGACAACGATCGGAGGACCGAAGGAGCTAACCGCT
TTTTTGCACAACATGGGGGATCATGTAACTCGCCTTGATCGTTGGGAACCGGAGCTGAATGAAGCCATAC
CAAACGACGAGCGTGACACCACGATGCCTGCAGCAATGGCAACAACGTTGCGCAAACTATTAACTGGCGA
ACTACTTACTCTAGCTTCCCGGCAACAATTAATAGACTGGATGGAGGCGGATAAAGTTGCAGGACCACTT
CTGCGCTCGGCCCTTCCGGCTGGCTGGTTTATTGCTGATAAATCTGGAGCCGGTGAGCGTGGGTCTCGCG
GTATCATTGCAGCACTGGGGCCAGATGGTAAGCCCTCCCGTATCGTAGTTATCTACACGACGGGGAGTCA
GGCAACTATGGATGAACGAAATAGACAGATCGCTGAGATAGGTGCCTCACTGATTAAGCATTGGTAACTG
TCAGACCAAGTTTACTCATATATACTTTAGATTGATTTAAAACTTCATTTTTAATTTAAAAGGATCTAGG
TGAAGATCCTTTTTGATAATCTCATGACCAAAATCCCTTAACGTGAGTTTTCGTTCCACTGAGCGTCAGA
CCCCGTAGAAAAGATCAAAGGATCTTCTTGAGATCCTTTTTTTCTGCGCGTAATCTGCTGCTTGCAAACA
AAAAAACCACCGCTACCAGCGGTGGTTTGTTTGCCGGATCAAGAGCTACCAACTCTTTTTCCGAAGGTAA
CTGGCTTCAGCAGAGCGCAGATACCAAATACTGTCCTTCTAGTGTAGCCGTAGTTAGGCCACCACTTCAA
GAACTCTGTAGCACCGCCTACATACCTCGCTCTGCTAATCCTGTTACCAGTGGCTGCTGCCAGTGGCGAT
AAGTCGTGTCTTACCGGGTTGGACTCAAGACGATAGTTACCGGATAAGGCGCAGCGGTCGGGCTGAACGG
GGGGTTCGTGCACACAGCCCAGCTTGGAGCGAACGACCTACACCGAACTGAGATACCTACAGCGTGAGCT
ATGAGAAAGCGCCACGCTTCCCGAAGGGAGAAAGGCGGACAGGTATCCGGTAAGCGGCAGGGTCGGAACA
GGAGAGCGCACGAGGGAGCTTCCAGGGGGAAACGCCTGGTATCTTTATAGTCCTGTCGGGTTTCGCCACC
TCTGACTTGAGCGTCGATTTTTGTGATGCTCGTCAGGGGGGCGGAGCCTATGGAAAAACGCCAGCAACGC
GGCCTTTTTACGGTTCCTGGCCTTTTGCTGGCCTTTTGCTCACATGTTCTTTCCTGCGTTATCCCCTGAT
TCTGTGGATAACCGTATTACCGCCTTTGAGTGAGCTGATACCGCTCGCCGCAGCCGAACGACCGAGCGCA
GCGAGTCAGTGAGCGAGGAAGCGGAAGAGCGCCTGATGCGGTATTTTCTCCTTACGCATCTGTGCGGTAT
TTCACACCGCAATGGTGCACTCTCAGTACAATCTGCTCTGATGCCGCATAGTTAAGCCAGTATACACTCC
GCTATCGCTACGTGACTGGGTCATGGCTGCGCCCCGACACCCGCCAACACCCGCTGACGCGCCCTGACGG
GCTTGTCTGCTCCCGGCATCCGCTTACAGACAAGCTGTGACCGTCTCCGGGAGCTGCATGTGTCAGAGGT
TTTCACCGTCATCACCGAAACGCGCGAGGCAGCTGCGGTAAAGCTCATCAGCGTGGTCGTGAAGCGATTC
ACAGATGTCTGCCTGTTCATCCGCGTCCAGCTCGTTGAGTTTCTCCAGAAGCGTTAATGTCTGGCTTCTG
ATAAAGCGGGCCATGTTAAGGGCGGTTTTTTCCTGTTTGGTCACTGATGCCTCCGTGTAAGGGGGATTTC
TGTTCATGGGGGTAATGATACCGATGAAACGAGAGAGGATGCTCACGATACGGGTTACTGATGATGAACA
TGCCCGGTTACTGGAACGTTGTGAGGGTAAACAACTGGCGGTATGGATGCGGCGGGACCAGAGAAAAATC
ACTCAGGGTCAATGCCAGCGCTTCGTTAATACAGATGTAGGTGTTCCACAGGGTAGCCAGCAGCATCCTG
CGATGCAGATCCGGAACATAATGGTGCAGGGCGCTGACTTCCGCGTTTCCAGACTTTACGAAACACGGAA
ACCGAAGACCATTCATGTTGTTGCTCAGGTCGCAGACGTTTTGCAGCAGCAGTCGCTTCACGTTCGCTCG
CGTATCGGTGATTCATTCTGCTAACCAGTAAGGCAACCCCGCCAGCCTAGCCGGGTCCTCAACGACAGGA
GCACGATCATGCGCACCCGTGGCCAGGACCCAACGCTGCCCGAGATCTCGATCCCGCGAAATTAATACGA
CTCACTATAGGGAGACCACAACGGTTTCCCTCTAGAAATAATTTTGTTTAACTTTAAGAAGGAGATATAC
ATATGTCGTACTACCATCACCATCACCATCACGATTACGACATCCCAACGACCGAAAACCTGTATTTTCA
GGGCGCCATGGCAAGAAAAGGATATGGGGAATCGACAGGTAAGATTATTTTAATAGGAGAACATGCTGTT
ACATTTGGAGAGCCTGCTATTGCAGTACCGTTTAACGCAGGTAAAATCAAAGTTTTAATAGAAGCCTTAG
AGAGCGGGAACTATTCGTCTATTAAAAGCGATGTTTACGATGGTATGTTATATGATGCGCCTGACCATCT
TAAGTCTTTGGTGAACCGTTTTGTAGAATTAAATAATATTACAGAGCCGCTAGCAGTAACGATCCAAACG
AATTTACCACCATCACGTGGATTAGGATCGAGTGCAGCTGTCGCGGTTGCTTTTGTTCGTGCAAGTTATG
ATTTTTTAGGGAAATCATTAACGAAAGAAGAACTCATTGAAAAGGCTAATTGGGCAGAGCAAATTGCACA
TGGTAAACCAAGTGGTATTGATACGCAAACGATTGTATCAGGCAAACCAGTTTGGTTCCAAAAAGGTCAT
GCTGAAACGTTGAAAACGTTAAGTTTAGACGGCTATATGGTTGTTATAGATACTGGTGTGAAAGGTTCAA
CAAGACAAGCAGTAGAAGATGTTCATAAACTTTGTGAGGACCCTCAGTACATGTCACATGTAAAACATAT
CGGTAAGTTAGTTTTACGTGCGAGTGATGTGATTGAACATCATAACTTTGAAGCCTTAGCGGATATTTTT
AATGAATGTCATGCGGATTTAAAGGCGTTGACAGTTAGTCATGATAAAATAGAACAATTAATGAAAATTG
GTAAAGAAAATGGTGCGATTGCTGGAAAACTTACTGGCGCTGGTCGTGGTGGAAGTATGTTATTGCTTGC
CAAAGATTTACCAACAGCGAAAAATATTGTAAAAGCTGTAGAAAAAGCTGGTGCAGCACATACTTGGATT
GAGAATTTAGGAGGTTAAGGATCCGAATTCGAGCTCCGTCGACAAGCTTGCGGCCGCACTCGAGCACCAC
CACCACCACCACTGAGATCCGGCTGCTAACAAAGCCCGAAAGGAAGCTGAGTTGGCTGCTGCCACCGCTG
AGCAATAACTAGCATAACCCCTTGGGGCCTCTAAACGGGTCTTGAGGGGTTTTTTGCTGAAAGGAGGAAC
TATATCCGGAT
Features (pLannotate 1.2.2; 15 found; start..end, strand, type, name):
     12..440     +  rep_origin     f1 ori (sequence partly withheld): f1 bacteriophage origin of replication; arrow indicates direction of (+) strand synthesis
    493..597     +  promoter       AmpR promoter: bla
    598..1458    +  CDS            AmpR: β-lactamase; bla; confers resistance to ampicillin, carbenicillin, and related antibiotics
   1629..2217    +  rep_origin     ori: high-copy-number ColE1/pMB1/pBR322/pUC origin of replication
   2403..2542    -  misc_feature   bom: basis of mobility region from pBR322
   2644..2835    -  CDS            rop: Rop protein, which maintains plasmids at low copy number; rop
   2852..3232    +  CDS            YPB1_ECOLX: Protein predicted: Swiss-Prot protein existence level 4. From Escherichia coli.
   3344..3362    +  promoter       T7 promoter: promoter for bacteriophage T7 RNA polymerase
   3394..3416    +  RBS            RBS: efficient ribosome binding site from bacteriophage T7 gene 10 (Olins and Rangwala, 1989)
   3434..3453    +  CDS            8xHis (fragment): 8xHis affinity tag
   3475..3495    +  CDS            TEV site: tobacco etch virus (TEV) protease recognition and cleavage site
   3751..3882    +  CDS            thrB (fragment): KHSE_CLOTE - Protein inferred from homology: Swiss-Prot protein existence level 3. Catalyzes the ATP-dependent phosphorylation of L-homoserine to L-homoserine phosphate. From Clostridium tetani (strain Massachusetts / E88).
   4466..4483    +  CDS            9xHis (fragment): 9xHis affinity tag
   4493..4542    +  CDS            SET1 (fragment): solubility-enhancement tag derived from T7 phage gene 10B
   4550..4597    +  terminator     T7 terminator: transcription terminator for bacteriophage T7 RNA polymerase
