[The description below was written by a language model from this plasmid's Addgene catalogue record and pLannotate feature annotations shown in this document.]
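Description:
pEAHISMRSAMVAK is a bacterial protein-expression plasmid built on pEAHISTEV, a derivative of the Gateway destination vector pDEST14. It carries the mevalonate kinase (MVAK) gene from methicillin-resistant Staphylococcus aureus. The plasmid is about 4.6 kb and is propagated in E. coli under ampicillin selection, conferred by the bla (β-lactamase) gene and its own promoter. Replication relies on a ColE1/pMB1-type origin. The catalogue lists the plasmid as high copy, although the annotation also detects the pBR322 bom region and a rop gene, which normally moderates copy number. An f1 phage origin is present as well.

The 921 bp unmutated MVAK coding sequence was inserted by Gateway cloning. It sits downstream of a T7 promoter and the efficient T7 gene 10 ribosome binding site, and a T7 terminator closes the unit. Transcription therefore depends on T7 RNA polymerase, so expression is carried out in a DE3 lysogen strain, while a cloning strain such as DH5alpha is used for maintenance. The backbone supplies an N-terminal hexahistidine tag followed by a TEV protease recognition site, which allows metal-affinity purification and subsequent removal of the tag.

The automated annotation does not label the insert itself. A short fragment within it is matched to a homoserine kinase, probably reflecting homology between these related kinases. A second His-tag fragment and a small T7 gene 10B-derived fragment are flagged just before the terminator, but the record does not say whether they are translated as part of the product. The plasmid comes from a structural proteomics programme and is intended for producing recombinant MVAK for purification and structural or biochemical study.
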