Addgene plasmid #97000: pEAHISMRSAMVAK
Purpose: expression of methicillin-resistant Staphylococcus aureus MVAK protein
Depositing lab: Huanting Liu & James Naismith. Depositing organization: University of St. Andrews. Publication: The Scottish Structural Proteomics Facility: targets, methods and outputs. Oke M, Carter LG, Johnson KA, Liu H, McMahon SA, Yan X, Kerou M, Weikart ND, Kadi N, Sheikh MA, Schmelz S, Dorward M, Zawadzki M, Cozens C, Falconer H, Powers H, Overton IM, van Niekerk CA, Peng X, Patel P, Garrett RA, Prangishvili D, Botting CH, Coote PJ, Dryden DT, Barton GJ, Schwarz-Linek U, Challis GL, Taylor GL, White MF, Naismith JH. J Struct Funct Genomics. 2010 Jun;11(2):167-80. doi: 10.1007/s10969-010-9090-y. Epub 2010 Apr 24. PubMed 20419351.
Backbone
  Vector backbone: pEAHISTEV, modified from pDEST14
  Backbone manufacturer: BSRC, University of St Andrews
  Backbone size w/o insert (bp): 3705
  Total vector size (bp): 4626
  Modifications to backbone: none
Growth in bacteria
  Bacterial resistance: Ampicillin, 100 μg/mL
  Growth temperature: 37°C
  Growth strain: DH5alpha
  Growth instructions: Protein expression in DE3 strain
  Copy number: High Copy
Gene/Insert
  Gene/Insert name: Mevalonate kinase (alt name: MVAK)
  Species: Staphylococcus aureus
  Insert size (bp): 921
  Mutation: none
  Promoter: T7
  Tag / fusion protein: N-ter TEV protease cleavable 6His (N terminal on backbone)
  Cloning method: Gateway Cloning
  Sequencing primers: 5′ T7 promoter; 3′ T7 terminator
Resource information
  A portion of this plasmid was derived from a plasmid made by: original
Terms and licenses: Academic/Nonprofit Terms; Industry Terms: Not Available to Industry
How to cite: pEAHISMRSAMVAK was a gift from Huanting Liu & James Naismith (Addgene plasmid # 97000 ; http://n2t.net/addgene:97000 ; RRID:Addgene_97000)
